>Addgene plasmid #116310 | pHAGE-EGFR-T790M | addgene full sequence | sequence record 240253 | Addgene NGS Result
TGGAAGGGCTAATTCACTCCCAAAGAAGACAAGATATCCTTGATCTGTGGATCTACCACACACAAGGCTA
CTTCCCTGATTAGCAGAACTACACACCAGGGCCAGGGGTCAGATATCCACTGACCTTTGGATGGTGCTAC
AAGCTAGTACCAGTTGAGCCAGATAAGGTAGAAGAGGCCAATAAAGGAGAGAACACCAGCTTGTTACACC
CTGTGAGCCTGCATGGGATGGATGACCCGGAGAGAGAAGTGTTAGAGTGGAGGTTTGACAGCCGCCTAGC
ATTTCATCACGTGGCCCGAGAGCTGCATCCGGAGTACTTCAAGAACTGCTGATATCGAGCTTGCTACAAG
GGACTTTCCGCTGGGGACTTTCCAGGGAGGCGTGGCCTGGGCGGGACTGGGGAGTGGCGAGCCCTCAGAT
CCTGCATATAAGCAGCTGCTTTTTGCCTGTACTGGGTCTCTCTGGTTAGACCAGATCTGAGCCTGGGAGC
TCTCTGGCTAACTAGGGAACCCACTGCTTAAGCCTCAATAAAGCTTGCCTTGAGTGCTTCAAGTAGTGTG
TGCCCGTCTGTTGTGTGACTCTGGTAACTAGAGATCCCTCAGACCCTTTTAGTCAGTGTGGAAAATCTCT
AGCAGTGGCGCCCGAACAGGGACTTGAAAGCGAAAGGGAAACCAGAGGAGCTCTCTCGACGCAGGACTCG
GCTTGCTGAAGCGCGCACGGCAAGAGGCGAGGGGCGGCGACTGGTGAGTACGCCAAAAATTTTGACTAGC
GGAGGCTAGAAGGAGAGAGATGGGTGCGAGAGCGTCAGTATTAAGCGGGGGAGAATTAGATCGCGATGGG
AAAAAATTCGGTTAAGGCCAGGGGGAAAGAAAAAATATAAATTAAAACATATAGTATGGGCAAGCAGGGA
GCTAGAACGATTCGCAGTTAATCCTGGCCTGTTAGAAACATCAGAAGGCTGTAGACAAATACTGGGACAG
CTACAACCATCCCTTCAGACAGGATCAGAAGAACTTAGATCATTATATAATACAGTAGCAACCCTCTATT
GTGTGCATCAAAGGATAGAGATAAAAGACACCAAGGAAGCTTTAGACAAGATAGAGGAAGAGCAAAACAA
AAGTAAGACCACCGCACAGCAAGCGGCCGGCCGCTGATCTTCAGACCTGGAGGAGGAGATATGAGGGACA
ATTGGAGAAGTGAATTATATAAATATAAAGTAGTAAAAATTGAACCATTAGGAGTAGCACCCACCAAGGC
AAAGAGAAGAGTGGTGCAGAGAGAAAAAAGAGCAGTGGGAATAGGAGCTTTGTTCCTTGGGTTCTTGGGA
GCAGCAGGAAGCACTATGGGCGCAGCGTCAATGACGCTGACGGTACAGGCCAGACAATTATTGTCTGGTA
TAGTGCAGCAGCAGAACAATTTGCTGAGGGCTATTGAGGCGCAACAGCATCTGTTGCAACTCACAGTCTG
GGGCATCAAGCAGCTCCAGGCAAGAATCCTGGCTGTGGAAAGATACCTAAAGGATCAACAGCTCCTGGGG
ATTTGGGGTTGCTCTGGAAAACTCATTTGCACCACTGCTGTGCCTTGGAATGCTAGTTGGAGTAATAAAT
CTCTGGAACAGATTTGGAATCACACGACCTGGATGGAGTGGGACAGAGAAATTAACAATTACACAAGCTT
AATACACTCCTTAATTGAAGAATCGCAAAACCAGCAAGAAAAGAATGAACAAGAATTATTGGAATTAGAT
AAATGGGCAAGTTTGTGGAATTGGTTTAACATAACAAATTGGCTGTGGTATATAAAATTATTCATAATGA
TAGTAGGAGGCTTGGTAGGTTTAAGAATAGTTTTTGCTGTACTTTCTATAGTGAATAGAGTTAGGCAGGG
ATATTCACCATTATCGTTTCAGACCCACCTCCCAACCCCGAGGGGACCCGACAGGCCCGAAGGAATAGAA
GAAGAAGGTGGAGAGAGAGACAGAGACAGATCCATTCGATTAGTGAACGGATCTCGACGGTATCGCCGAA
TTCACAAATGGCAGTATTCATCCACAATTTTAAAAGAAAAGGGGGGATTGGGGGGTACAGTGCAGGGGAA
AGAATAGTAGACATAATAGCAACAGACATACAAACTAAAGAATTACAAAAACAAATTACAAAAATTCAAA
ATTTTCGGGTTTATTACAGGGACAGCAGAGATCCAGTTTGGACTAGTCGTGAGGCTCCGGTGCCCGTCAG
TGGGCAGAGCGCACATCGCCCACAGTCCCCGAGAAGTTGGGGGGAGGGGTCGGCAATTGAACCGGTGCCT
AGAGAAGGTGGCGCGGGGTAAACTGGGAAAGTGATGTCGTGTACTGGCTCCGCCTTTTTCCCGAGGGTGG
GGGAGAACCGTATATAAGTGCAGTAGTCGCCGTGAACGTTCTTTTTCGCAACGGGTTTGCCGCCAGAACA
CAGGTAAGTGCCGTGTGTGGTTCCCGCGGGCCTGGCCTCTTTACGGGTTATGGCCCTTGCGTGCCTTGAA
TTACTTCCACCTGGCTGCAGTACGTGATTCTTGATCCCGAGCTTCGGGTTGGAAGTGGGTGGGAGAGTTC
GAGGCCTTGCGCTTAAGGAGCCCCTTCGCCTCGTGCTTGAGTTGAGGCCTGGCCTGGGCGCTGGGGCCGC
CGCGTGCGAATCTGGTGGCACCTTCGCGCCTGTCTCGCTGCTTTCGATAAGTCTCTAGCCATTTAAAATT
TTTGATGACCTGCTGCGACGCTTTTTTTCTGGCAAGATAGTCTTGTAAATGCGGGCCAAGATCTGCACAC
TGGTATTTCGGTTTTTGGGGCCGCGGGCGGCGACGGGGCCCGTGCGTCCCAGCGCACATGTTCGGCGAGG
CGGGGCCTGCGAGCGCGGCCACCGAGAATCGGACGGGGGTAGTCTCAAGCTGGCCGGCCTGCTCTGGTGC
CTGGCCTCGCGCCGCCGTGTATCGCCCCGCCCTGGGCGGCAAGGCTGGCCCGGTCGGCACCAGTTGCGTG
AGCGGAAAGATGGCCGCTTCCCGGCCCTGCTGCAGGGAGCTCAAAATGGAGGACGCGGCGCTCGGGAGAG
CGGGCGGGTGAGTCACCCACACAAAGGAAAAGGGCCTTTCCGTCCTCAGCCGTCGCTTCATGTGACTCCA
CGGAGTACCGGGCGCCGTCCAGGCACCTCGATTAGTTCTCGAGCTTTTGGAGTACGTCGTCTTTAGGTTG
GGGGGAGGGGTTTTATGCGATGGAGTTTCCCCACACTGAGTGGGTGGAGACTGAAGTTAGGCCAGCTTGG
CACTTGATGTAATTCTCCTTGGAATTTGCCCTTTTTGAGTTTGGATCTTGGTTCATTCTCAAGCCTCAGA
CAGTGGTTCAAAGTTTTTTTCTTCCATTTCAGGTGTCGTGAAGCGGCCCTGCAGATATCAACAAGTTTGT
ACAAAAAAGCAGGCACCATGCGACCCTCCGGGACGGCCGGGGCAGCGCTCCTGGCGCTGCTGGCTGCGCT
CTGCCCGGCGAGTCGGGCTCTGGAGGAAAAGAAAGTTTGCCAAGGCACGAGTAACAAGCTCACGCAGTTG
GGCACTTTTGAAGATCATTTTCTCAGCCTCCAGAGGATGTTCAATAACTGTGAGGTGGTCCTTGGGAATT
TGGAAATTACCTATGTGCAGAGGAATTATGATCTTTCCTTCTTAAAGACCATCCAGGAGGTGGCTGGTTA
TGTCCTCATTGCCCTCAACACAGTGGAGCGAATTCCTTTGGAAAACCTGCAGATCATCAGAGGAAATATG
TACTACGAAAATTCCTATGCCTTAGCAGTCTTATCTAACTATGATGCAAATAAAACCGGACTGAAGGAGC
TGCCCATGAGAAATTTACAGGAAATCCTGCATGGCGCCGTGCGGTTCAGCAACAACCCTGCCCTGTGCAA
CGTGGAGAGCATCCAGTGGCGGGACATAGTCAGCAGTGACTTTCTCAGCAACATGTCGATGGACTTCCAG
AACCACCTGGGCAGCTGCCAAAAGTGTGATCCAAGCTGTCCCAATGGGAGCTGCTGGGGTGCAGGAGAGG
AGAACTGCCAGAAACTGACCAAAATCATCTGTGCCCAGCAGTGCTCCGGGCGCTGCCGTGGCAAGTCCCC
CAGTGACTGCTGCCACAACCAGTGTGCTGCAGGCTGCACAGGCCCCCGGGAGAGCGACTGCCTGGTCTGC
CGCAAATTCCGAGACGAAGCCACGTGCAAGGACACCTGCCCCCCACTCATGCTCTACAACCCCACCACGT
ACCAGATGGATGTGAACCCCGAGGGCAAATACAGCTTTGGTGCCACCTGCGTGAAGAAGTGTCCCCGTAA
TTATGTGGTGACAGATCACGGCTCGTGCGTCCGAGCCTGTGGGGCCGACAGCTATGAGATGGAGGAAGAC
GGCGTCCGCAAGTGTAAGAAGTGCGAAGGGCCTTGCCGCAAAGTGTGTAACGGAATAGGTATTGGTGAAT
TTAAAGACTCACTCTCCATAAATGCTACGAATATTAAACACTTCAAAAACTGCACCTCCATCAGTGGCGA
TCTCCACATCCTGCCGGTGGCATTTAGGGGTGACTCCTTCACACATACTCCTCCTCTGGATCCACAGGAA
CTGGATATTCTGAAAACCGTAAAGGAAATCACAGGGTTTTTGCTGATTCAGGCTTGGCCTGAAAACAGGA
CGGACCTCCATGCCTTTGAGAACCTAGAAATCATACGCGGCAGGACCAAGCAACATGGTCAGTTTTCTCT
TGCAGTCGTCAGCCTGAACATAACATCCTTGGGATTACGCTCCCTCAAGGAGATAAGTGATGGAGATGTG
ATAATTTCAGGAAACAAAAATTTGTGCTATGCAAATACAATAAACTGGAAAAAACTGTTTGGGACCTCCG
GTCAGAAAACCAAAATTATAAGCAACAGAGGTGAAAACAGCTGCAAGGCCACAGGCCAGGTCTGCCATGC
CTTGTGCTCCCCCGAGGGCTGCTGGGGCCCGGAGCCCAGGGACTGCGTCTCTTGCCGGAATGTCAGCCGA
GGCAGGGAATGCGTGGACAAGTGCAACCTTCTGGAGGGTGAGCCAAGGGAGTTTGTGGAGAACTCTGAGT
GCATACAGTGCCACCCAGAGTGCCTGCCTCAGGCCATGAACATCACCTGCACAGGACGGGGACCAGACAA
CTGTATCCAGTGTGCCCACTACATTGACGGCCCCCACTGCGTCAAGACCTGCCCGGCAGGAGTCATGGGA
GAAAACAACACCCTGGTCTGGAAGTACGCAGACGCCGGCCATGTGTGCCACCTGTGCCATCCAAACTGCA
CCTACGGATGCACTGGGCCAGGTCTTGAAGGCTGTCCAACGAATGGGCCTAAGATCCCGTCCATCGCCAC
TGGGATGGTGGGGGCCCTCCTCTTGCTGCTGGTGGTGGCCCTGGGGATCGGCCTCTTCATGCGAAGGCGC
CACATCGTTCGGAAGCGCACGCTGCGGAGGCTGCTGCAGGAGAGGGAGCTTGTGGAGCCTCTTACACCCA
GTGGAGAAGCTCCCAACCAAGCTCTCTTGAGGATCTTGAAGGAAACTGAATTCAAAAAGATCAAAGTGCT
GGGCTCCGGTGCGTTCGGCACGGTGTATAAGGGACTCTGGATCCCAGAAGGTGAGAAAGTTAAAATTCCC
GTCGCTATCAAGGAATTAAGAGAAGCAACATCTCCGAAAGCCAACAAGGAAATCCTCGATGAAGCCTACG
TGATGGCCAGCGTGGACAACCCCCACGTGTGCCGCCTGCTGGGCATCTGCCTCACCTCCACCGTGCAGCT
CATCATGCAGCTCATGCCCTTCGGCTGCCTCCTGGACTATGTCCGGGAACACAAAGACAATATTGGCTCC
CAGTACCTGCTCAACTGGTGTGTGCAGATCGCAAAGGGCATGAACTACTTGGAGGACCGTCGCTTGGTGC
ACCGCGACCTGGCAGCCAGGAACGTACTGGTGAAAACACCGCAGCATGTCAAGATCACAGATTTTGGGCT
GGCCAAACTGCTGGGTGCGGAAGAGAAAGAATACCATGCAGAAGGAGGCAAAGTGCCTATCAAGTGGATG
GCATTGGAATCAATTTTACACAGAATCTATACCCACCAGAGTGATGTCTGGAGCTACGGGGTGACCGTTT
GGGAGTTGATGACCTTTGGATCCAAGCCATATGACGGAATCCCTGCCAGCGAGATCTCCTCCATCCTGGA
GAAAGGAGAACGCCTCCCTCAGCCACCCATATGTACCATCGATGTCTACATGATCATGGTCAAGTGCTGG
ATGATAGACGCAGATAGTCGCCCAAAGTTCCGTGAGTTGATCATCGAATTCTCCAAAATGGCCCGAGACC
CCCAGCGCTACCTTGTCATTCAGGGGGATGAAAGAATGCATTTGCCAAGTCCTACAGACTCCAACTTCTA
CCGTGCCCTGATGGATGAAGAAGACATGGACGACGTGGTGGATGCCGACGAGTACCTCATCCCACAGCAG
GGCTTCTTCAGCAGCCCCTCCACGTCACGGACTCCCCTCCTGAGCTCTCTGAGTGCAACCAGCAACAATT
CCACCGTGGCTTGCATTGATAGAAATGGGCTGCAAAGCTGTCCCATCAAGGAAGACAGCTTCTTGCAGCG
ATACAGCTCAGACCCCACAGGCGCCTTGACTGAGGACAGCATAGACGACACCTTCCTCCCAGTGCCTGAA
TACATAAACCAGTCCGTTCCCAAAAGGCCCGCTGGCTCTGTGCAGAATCCTGTCTATCACAATCAGCCTC
TGAACCCCGCGCCCAGCAGAGACCCACACTACCAGGACCCCCACAGCACTGCAGTGGGCAACCCCGAGTA
TCTCAACACTGTCCAGCCCACCTGTGTCAACAGCACATTCGACAGCCCTGCCCACTGGGCCCAGAAAGGC
AGCCACCAAATTAGCCTGGACAACCCTGACTACCAGCAGGACTTCTTTCCCAAGGAAGCCAAGCCAAATG
GCATCTTTAAGGGCTCCACAGCTGAAAATGCAGAATACCTAAGGGTCGCGCCACAAAGCAGTGAATTTAT
TGGAGCATAGAACCCAGCTTTCTTGTACAAAGTGGTTGATATCCAGCACAGTGGCGGCCGCTCGAGTCTA
GAGGGCCCGCGGTTCGAAGGTAAGCCTATCCCTAACCCTCTCCTCGGTCTCGATTCTACGCGTACCGGTT
AGTAATGAGATCCCTCCCCCCCCCCTAACGTTACTGGCCGAAGCCGCTTGGAATAAGGCCGGTGTGCGTT
TGTCTATATGTTATTTTCCACCATATTGCCGTCTTTTGGCAATGTGAGGGCCCGGAAACCTGGCCCTGTC
TTCTTGACGAGCATTCCTAGGGGTCTTTCCCCTCTCGCCAAAGGAATGCAAGGTCTGTTGAATGTCGTGA
AGGAAGCAGTTCCTCTGGAAGCTTCTTGAAGACAAACAACGTCTGTAGCGACCCTTTGCAGGCAGCGGAA
CCCCCCACCTGGCGACAGGTGCCTCTGCGGCCAAAAGCCACGTGTATAAGATACACCTGCAAAGGCGGCA
CAACCCCAGTGCCACGTTGTGAGTTGGATAGTTGTGGAAAGAGTCAAATGGCTCTCCTCAAGCGTATTCA
ACAAGGGGCTGAAGGATGCCCAGAAGGTACCCCATTGTATGGGATCTGATCTGGGGCCTCGGTGCACATG
CTTTACATGTGTTTAGTCGAGGTTAAAAAAACGTCTAGGCCCCCCGAACCACGGGGACGTGGTTTTCCTT
TGAAAAACACGATGATAATATGGCCACACATATGGTGAGCAAGGGCGAGGAGCTGTTCACCGGGGTGGTG
CCCATCCTGGTCGAGCTGGACGGCGACGTAAACGGCCACAAGTTCAGCGTGTCCGGCGAGGGCGAGGGCG
ATGCCACCTACGGCAAGCTGACCCTGAAGTTCATCTGCACCACCGGCAAGCTGCCCGTGCCCTGGCCCAC
CCTCGTGACCACCCTGACCTACGGCGTGCAGTGCTTCAGCCGCTACCCCGACCACATGAAGCAGCACGAC
TTCTTCAAGTCCGCCATGCCCGAAGGCTACGTCCAGGAGCGCACCATCTTCTTCAAGGACGACGGCAACT
ACAAGACCCGCGCCGAGGTGAAGTTCGAGGGCGACACCCTGGTGAACCGCATCGAGCTGAAGGGCATCGA
CTTCAAGGAGGACGGCAACATCCTGGGGCACAAGCTGGAGTACAACTACAACAGCCACAACGTCTATATC
ATGGCCGACAAGCAGAAGAACGGCATCAAGGTGAACTTCAAGATCCGCCACAACATCGAGGACGGCAGCG
TGCAGCTCGCCGACCACTACCAGCAGAACACCCCCATCGGCGACGGCCCCGTGCTGCTGCCCGACAACCA
CTACCTGAGCACCCAGTCCGCCCTGAGCAAAGACCCCAACGAGAAGCGCGATCACATGGTCCTGCTGGAG
TTCGTGACCGCCGCCGGGATCACTCTCGGCATGGACGAGCTGTACAAGTAAATCGATAGATCCTAATCAA
CCTCTGGATTACAAAATTTGTGAAAGATTGACTGGTATTCTTAACTATGTTGCTCCTTTTACGCTATGTG
GATACGCTGCTTTAATGCCTTTGTATCATGCTATTGCTTCCCGTATGGCTTTCATTTTCTCCTCCTTGTA
TAAATCCTGGTTGCTGTCTCTTTATGAGGAGTTGTGGCCCGTTGTCAGGCAACGTGGCGTGGTGTGCACT
GTGTTTGCTGACGCAACCCCCACTGGTTGGGGCATTGCCACCACCTGTCAGCTCCTTTCCGGGACTTTCG
CTTTCCCCCTCCCTATTGCCACGGCGGAACTCATCGCCGCCTGCCTTGCCCGCTGCTGGACAGGGGCTCG
GCTGTTGGGCACTGACAATTCCGTGGTGTTGTCGGGGAAATCATCGTCCTTTCCTTGGCTGCTCGCCTGT
GTTGCCACCTGGATTCTGCGCGGGACGTCCTTCTGCTACGTCCCTTCGGCCCTCAATCCAGCGGACCTTC
CTTCCCGCGGCCTGCTGCCGGCTCTGCGGCCTCTTCCGCGTCTTCGCCTTCGCCCTCAGACGAGTCGGAT
CTCCCTTTGGGCCGCCTCCCCGCCTGAGATCCTTTAAGACCAATGACTTACAAGGCAGCTGTAGATCTTA
GCCACTTTTTAAAAGAAAAGGGGGGACTGGAAGGGCTAATTCACTCCCAACGAAGACAAGATCTGCTTTT
TGCTTGTACTGGGTCTCTCTGGTTAGACCAGATCTGAGCCTGGGAGCTCTCTGGCTAACTAGGGAACCCA
CTGCTTAAGCCTCAATAAAGCTTGCCTTGAGTGCTTCAAGTAGTGTGTGCCCGTCTGTTGTGTGACTCTG
GTAACTAGAGATCCCTCAGACCCTTTTAGTCAGTGTGGAAAATCTCTAGCAGTAGTAGTTCATGTCATCT
TATTATTCAGTATTTATAACTTGCAAAGAAATGAATATCAGAGAGTGAGAGGCCCGGGTTAATTAAGGAA
AGGGCTAGATCATTCTTGAAGACGAAAGGGCCTCGTGATACGCCTATTTTTATAGGTTAATGTCATGATA
ATAATGGTTTCTTAGACGTCAGGTGGCACTTTTCGGGGAAATGTGCGCGGAACCCCTATTTGTTTATTTT
TCTAAATACATTCAAATATGTATCCGCTCATGAGACAATAACCCTGATAAATGCTTCAATAATATTGAAA
AAGGAAGAGTATGAGTATTCAACATTTCCGTGTCGCCCTTATTCCCTTTTTTGCGGCATTTTGCCTTCCT
GTTTTTGCTCACCCAGAAACGCTGGTGAAAGTAAAAGATGCTGAAGATCAGTTGGGTGCACGAGTGGGTT
ACATCGAACTGGATCTCAACAGCGGTAAGATCCTTGAGAGTTTTCGCCCCGAAGAACGTTTTCCAATGAT
GAGCACTTTTAAAGTTCTGCTATGTGGCGCGGTATTATCCCGTGTTGACGCCGGGCAAGAGCAACTCGGT
CGCCGCATACACTATTCTCAGAATGACTTGGTTGAGTACTCACCAGTCACAGAAAAGCATCTTACGGATG
GCATGACAGTAAGAGAATTATGCAGTGCTGCCATAACCATGAGTGATAACACTGCGGCCAACTTACTTCT
GACAACGATCGGAGGACCGAAGGAGCTAACCGCTTTTTTGCACAACATGGGGGATCATGTAACTCGCCTT
GATCGTTGGGAACCGGAGCTGAATGAAGCCATACCAAACGACGAGCGTGACACCACGATGCCTGTAGCAA
TGGCAACAACGTTGCGCAAACTATTAACTGGCGAACTACTTACTCTAGCTTCCCGGCAACAATTAATAGA
CTGGATGGAGGCGGATAAAGTTGCAGGACCACTTCTGCGCTCGGCCCTTCCGGCTGGCTGGTTTATTGCT
GATAAATCTGGAGCCGGTGAGCGTGGGTCTCGCGGTATCATTGCAGCACTGGGGCCAGATGGTAAGCCCT
CCCGTATCGTAGTTATCTACACGACGGGGAGTCAGGCAACTATGGATGAACGAAATAGACAGATCGCTGA
GATAGGTGCCTCACTGATTAAGCATTGGTAACTGTCAGACCAAGTTTACTCATATATACTTTAGATTGAT
TTAAAACTTCATTTTTAATTTAAAAGGATCTAGGTGAAGATCCTTTTTGATAATCTCATGACCAAAATCC
CTTAACGTGAGTTTTCGTTCCACTGAGCGTCAGACCCCGTAGAAAAGATCAAAGGATCTTCTTGAGATCC
TTTTTTTCTGCGCGTAATCTGCTGCTTGCAAACAAAAAAACCACCGCTACCAGCGGTGGTTTGTTTGCCG
GATCAAGAGCTACCAACTCTTTTTCCGAAGGTAACTGGCTTCAGCAGAGCGCAGATACCAAATACTGTTC
TTCTAGTGTAGCCGTAGTTAGGCCACCACTTCAAGAACTCTGTAGCACCGCCTACATACCTCGCTCTGCT
AATCCTGTTACCAGTGGCTGCTGCCAGTGGCGATAAGTCGTGTCTTACCGGGTTGGACTCAAGACGATAG
TTACCGGATAAGGCGCAGCGGTCGGGCTGAACGGGGGGTTCGTGCACACAGCCCAGCTTGGAGCGAACGA
CCTACACCGAACTGAGATACCTACAGCGTGAGCTATGAGAAAGCGCCACGCTTCCCGAAGGGAGAAAGGC
GGACAGGTATCCGGTAAGCGGCAGGGTCGGAACAGGAGAGCGCACGAGGGAGCTTCCAGGGGGAAACGCC
TGGTATCTTTATAGTCCTGTCGGGTTTCGCCACCTCTGACTTGAGCGTCGATTTTTGTGATGCTCGTCAG
GGGGGCGGAGCCTATGGAAAAACGCCAGCAACGCGGCCTTTTTACGGTTCCTGGCCTTTTGCTGGCCTTT
TGCTCACATGTTCTTTCCTGCGTTATCCCCTGATTCTGTGGATAACCGTATTACCGCCTTTGAGTGAGCT
GATACCGCTCGCCGCAGCCGAACGACCGAGCGCAGCGAGTCAGTGAGCGAGGAAGCGGAAGAGCGCCCAA
TACGCAAACCGCCTCTCCCCGCGCGTTGGCCGATTCATTAATGCAGCAAGCTCATGGCTGACTAATTTTT
TTTATTTATGCAGAGGCCGAGGCCGCCTCGGCCTCTGAGCTATTCCAGAAGTAGTGAGGAGGCTTTTTTG
GAGGCCTAGGCTTTTGCAAAAAGCTCCCCGTGGCACGACAGGTTTCCCGACTGGAAAGCGGGCAGTGAGC
GCAACGCAATTAATGTGAGTTAGCTCACTCATTAGGCACCCCAGGCTTTACACTTTATGCTTCCGGCTCG
TATGTTGTGTGGAATTGTGAGCGGATAACAATTTCACACAGGAAACAGCTATGACATGATTACGAATTTC
ACAAATAAAGCATTTTTTTCACTGCATTCTAGTTGTGGTTTGTCCAAACTCATCAATGTATCTTATCATG
TCTGGATCAACTGGATAACTCAAGCTAACCAAAATCATCCCAAACTTCCCACCCCATACCCTATTACCAC
TGCCAATTACCTGTGGTTTCATTTACTCTAAACCTGTGATTCCTCTGAATTATTTTCATTTTAAAGAAAT
TGTATTTGTTAAATATGTACTACAAACTTAGTAGT
Features (pLannotate 1.2.2; 27 found; start..end, strand, type, name):
    377..634     +  LTR            5' LTR (truncated): truncated 5' long terminal repeat (LTR) from HIV-1
    681..806     +  misc_feature   HIV-1 Ψ: packaging signal of human immunodeficiency virus type 1
    790..1128    +  CDS            HIV-1 gag (fragment): gag protein from human immunodeficiency virus 1; gag
   1303..1536    +  misc_feature   RRE: The Rev response element (RRE) of HIV-1 allows for Rev-dependent mRNA export from the nucleus to the cytoplasm.
   1913..2013    +  CDS            Rev (fragment): human immunodeficiency virus 1 (HIV-1) Rev protein; rev; enhances nuclear export of unspliced and incompletely spliced viral mRNAs
   2058..2175    +  misc_feature   cPPT/CTS: central polypurine tract and central termination sequence of HIV-1
   2223..3401    +  promoter       EF-1α promoter: strong constitutive promoter for human elongation factor EF-1α
   3422..3442    +  protein_bind   attB1: mutant version of attB; core recombination site for the Gateway® BP reaction BP Clonase™
   3448..7078    +  CDS            EGFR (fragment): precursor of human epidermal growth factor receptor
   7082..7106    -  protein_bind   attB2: mutant version of attB; recombination site for the Gateway® BP reaction BP Clonase™
   7159..7200    +  CDS            V5 tag: epitope tag from simian virus 5
   7326..7788    +  misc_feature   IRES: internal ribosome entry site (IRES) of the encephalomyocarditis virus (EMCV)
   7802..8521    +  CDS            EGFP: the original enhanced GFP (Yang et al., 1996) mammalian codon-optimized
   8535..9123    +  misc_feature   WPRE: woodchuck hepatitis virus posttranscriptional regulatory element
   9131..9196    +  CDS            nef (fragment): NEF_HV1Z2 - Experimental evidence at protein level: Swiss-Prot protein existence level 1. Extracellular Nef protein targets CD4(+) T-lymphocytes for apoptosis by interacting with CXCR4 surface receptors. From Human immunodeficiency virus type 1 group M subtype D (isolate Z2/CDC-Z34) (HIV-1).
   9198..9431    +  LTR            3' LTR (ΔU3): self-inactivating 3' long terminal repeat (LTR) from HIV-1
   9636..9740    +  promoter       AmpR promoter: bla
   9741..10601   +  CDS            AmpR: β-lactamase; bla; confers resistance to ampicillin, carbenicillin, and related antibiotics
  10772..11360   +  rep_origin     ori: high-copy-number ColE1/pMB1/pBR322/pUC origin of replication
  11543..11597   +  CDS            lacI (fragment): lac repressor; lacI; The lac repressor binds to the lac operator to inhibit transcription in E. coli. This inhibition can be relieved by adding lactose or isopropyl-β-D-thiogalactopyranoside (IPTG).
  11603..11696   +  rep_origin     SV40 ori (fragment): SV40 origin of replication
  11721..11758   +  CDS            lacI (fragment): lac repressor; lacI; The lac repressor binds to the lac operator to inhibit transcription in E. coli. This inhibition can be relieved by adding lactose or isopropyl-β-D-thiogalactopyranoside (IPTG).
  11771..11792   +  protein_bind   CAP binding site: CAP binding activates transcription in the presence of cAMP. E. coli catabolite activator protein
  11807..11837   +  promoter       lac promoter: promoter for the E. coli lac operon
  11841..11863   +  protein_bind   lac operator (fragment): The lac repressor binds to the lac operator to inhibit transcription in E. coli. This inhibition can be relieved by adding lactose or isopropyl-β-D-thiogalactopyranoside (IPTG). lac repressor encoded by lacI
  11895..11978   +  polyA_signal   SV40 poly(A) signal (fragment): SV40 polyadenylation signal
  12145..329     +  CDS            nef (fragment) (across the origin): NEF_HV1BR - Experimental evidence at protein level: Swiss-Prot protein existence level 1. Extracellular Nef protein targets CD4(+) T-lymphocytes for apoptosis by interacting with CXCR4 surface receptors (PubMed:14990729). From Human immunodeficiency virus type 1 group M subtype B (isolate BRU/LAI) (HIV-1).
