[The description below was written by a language model from this plasmid's Addgene catalogue record and pLannotate feature annotations shown in this document.]
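Description:
pHAGE-EGFR-T790M is an HIV-1-based lentiviral expression plasmid, about 12.1 kb, built on the pHAGE backbone to deliver the human epidermal growth factor receptor carrying the T790M substitution into mammalian cells. In bacteria it is maintained through a high-copy ColE1/pUC-type origin and selected with ampicillin via the β-lactamase gene. The record lists a recombination-deficient strain for propagation, a common choice for plasmids with repeated LTR sequences. Small leftover fragments of lac regulatory elements, an SV40 origin and an SV40 polyadenylation signal are also annotated in the backbone.

The transfer cassette lies between a truncated 5' LTR and a ΔU3 self-inactivating 3' LTR. It includes the Ψ packaging signal with an adjoining gag fragment, the Rev response element for Rev-dependent nuclear export of the genomic RNA, and the cPPT/CTS, which aids transduction. Short nef and rev fragments are residual viral sequence. Within this frame, the constitutive human EF-1α promoter drives the EGFR open reading frame, which was inserted by Gateway recombination and is therefore flanked by attB1 and attB2 sites. A V5 epitope tag is annotated just downstream of attB2, but the record does not state whether it is translated in frame with EGFR. An EMCV IRES then directs translation of EGFP from the same transcript, so transduced cells can be identified by fluorescence, and a WPRE enhances transcript expression.

The stated purpose is lentiviral expression of EGFR T790M. The plasmid comes from a study that systematically annotated the function of somatic cancer mutations, which suggests use in comparing mutant alleles in cell-based assays.
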