Addgene plasmid #116310: pHAGE-EGFR-T790M
Purpose: Lentiviral expression of EGFR T790M
Depositing lab: Gordon Mills & Kenneth Scott. Depositing organization: Baylor College of Medicine. Publication: Systematic Functional Annotation of Somatic Mutations in Cancer. Ng PK, Li J, Jeong KJ, Shao S, Chen H, Tsang YH, Sengupta S, Wang Z, Bhavana VH, Tran R, Soewito S, Minussi DC, Moreno D, Kong K, Dogruluk T, Lu H, Gao J, Tokheim C, Zhou DC, Johnson AM, Zeng J, Ip CKM, Ju Z, Wester M, Yu S, Li Y, Vellano CP, Schultz N, Karchin R, Ding L, Lu Y, Cheung LWT, Chen K, Shaw KR, Meric-Bernstam F, Scott KL, Yi S, Sahni N, Liang H, Mills GB. Cancer Cell. 2018 Mar 12;33(3):450-462.e10. doi: 10.1016/j.ccell.2018.01.021. PubMed 29533785.
Backbone
  Vector backbone: pHAGE
  Vector type: Lentiviral
Growth in bacteria
  Bacterial resistance: Ampicillin, 100 μg/mL
  Growth temperature: 37°C
  Growth strain: Stbl3
  Copy number: High Copy
Gene/Insert
  Gene/Insert name: EGFR
  Species: H. sapiens (human)
  Mutation: T790M
  Entrez Gene: EGFR (a.k.a. ERBB, ERBB1, ERRP, HER1, NISBD2, NNCIS, PIG61, mENA)
  Cloning method: Gateway Cloning
Terms and licenses: Academic/Nonprofit Terms; Industry Terms: Not Available to Industry
How to cite: pHAGE-EGFR-T790M was a gift from Gordon Mills & Kenneth Scott (Addgene plasmid # 116310 ; http://n2t.net/addgene:116310 ; RRID:Addgene_116310)
