>Addgene plasmid #116310 | pHAGE-EGFR-T790M | depositor partial sequence | sequence record 219184 | insert
ATGCGACCCTCCGGGACGGCCGGGGCAGCGCTCCTGGCGCTGCTGGCTGCGCTCTGCCCGGCGAGTCGGG
CTCTGGAGGAAAAGAAAGTTTGCCAAGGCACGAGTAACAAGCTCACGCAGTTGGGCACTTTTGAAGATCA
TTTTCTCAGCCTCCAGAGGATGTTCAATAACTGTGAGGTGGTCCTTGGGAATTTGGAAATTACCTATGTG
CAGAGGAATTATGATCTTTCCTTCTTAAAGACCATCCAGGAGGTGGCTGGTTATGTCCTCATTGCCCTCA
ACACAGTGGAGCGAATTCCTTTGGAAAACCTGCAGATCATCAGAGGAAATATGTACTACGAAAATTCCTA
TGCCTTAGCAGTCTTATCTAACTATGATGCAAATAAAACCGGACTGAAGGAGCTGCCCATGAGAAATTTA
CAGGAAATCCTGCATGGCGCCGTGCGGTTCAGCAACAACCCTGCCCTGTGCAACGTGGAGAGCATCCAGT
GGCGGGACATAGTCAGCAGTGACTTTCTCAGCAACATGTCGATGGACTTCCAGAACCACCTGGGCAGCTG
CCAAAAGTGTGATCCAAGCTGTCCCAATGGGAGCTGCTGGGGTGCAGGAGAGGAGAACTGCCAGAAACTG
ACCAAAATCATCTGTGCCCAGCAGTGCTCCGGGCGCTGCCGTGGCAAGTCCCCCAGTGACTGCTGCCACA
ACCAGTGTGCTGCAGGCTGCACAGGCCCCCGGGAGAGCGACTGCCTGGTCTGCCGCAAATTCCGAGACGA
AGCCACGTGCAAGGACACCTGCCCCCCACTCATGCTCTACAACCCCACCACGTACCAGATGGATGTGAAC
CCCGAGGGCAAATACAGCTTTGGTGCCACCTGCGTGAAGAAGTGTCCCCGTAATTATGTGGTGACAGATC
ACGGCTCGTGCGTCCGAGCCTGTGGGGCCGACAGCTATGAGATGGAGGAAGACGGCGTCCGCAAGTGTAA
GAAGTGCGAAGGGCCTTGCCGCAAAGTGTGTAACGGAATAGGTATTGGTGAATTTAAAGACTCACTCTCC
ATAAATGCTACGAATATTAAACACTTCAAAAACTGCACCTCCATCAGTGGCGATCTCCACATCCTGCCGG
TGGCATTTAGGGGTGACTCCTTCACACATACTCCTCCTCTGGATCCACAGGAACTGGATATTCTGAAAAC
CGTAAAGGAAATCACAGGGTTTTTGCTGATTCAGGCTTGGCCTGAAAACAGGACGGACCTCCATGCCTTT
GAGAACCTAGAAATCATACGCGGCAGGACCAAGCAACATGGTCAGTTTTCTCTTGCAGTCGTCAGCCTGA
ACATAACATCCTTGGGATTACGCTCCCTCAAGGAGATAAGTGATGGAGATGTGATAATTTCAGGAAACAA
AAATTTGTGCTATGCAAATACAATAAACTGGAAAAAACTGTTTGGGACCTCCGGTCAGAAAACCAAAATT
ATAAGCAACAGAGGTGAAAACAGCTGCAAGGCCACAGGCCAGGTCTGCCATGCCTTGTGCTCCCCCGAGG
GCTGCTGGGGCCCGGAGCCCAGGGACTGCGTCTCTTGCCGGAATGTCAGCCGAGGCAGGGAATGCGTGGA
CAAGTGCAACCTTCTGGAGGGTGAGCCAAGGGAGTTTGTGGAGAACTCTGAGTGCATACAGTGCCACCCA
GAGTGCCTGCCTCAGGCCATGAACATCACCTGCACAGGACGGGGACCAGACAACTGTATCCAGTGTGCCC
ACTACATTGACGGCCCCCACTGCGTCAAGACCTGCCCGGCAGGAGTCATGGGAGAAAACAACACCCTGGT
CTGGAAGTACGCAGACGCCGGCCATGTGTGCCACCTGTGCCATCCAAACTGCACCTACGGATGCACTGGG
CCAGGTCTTGAAGGCTGTCCAACGAATGGGCCTAAGATCCCGTCCATCGCCACTGGGATGGTGGGGGCCC
TCCTCTTGCTGCTGGTGGTGGCCCTGGGGATCGGCCTCTTCATGCGAAGGCGCCACATCGTTCGGAAGCG
CACGCTGCGGAGGCTGCTGCAGGAGAGGGAGCTTGTGGAGCCTCTTACACCCAGTGGAGAAGCTCCCAAC
CAAGCTCTCTTGAGGATCTTGAAGGAAACTGAATTCAAAAAGATCAAAGTGCTGGGCTCCGGTGCGTTCG
GCACGGTGTATAAGGGACTCTGGATCCCAGAAGGTGAGAAAGTTAAAATTCCCGTCGCTATCAAGGAATT
AAGAGAAGCAACATCTCCGAAAGCCAACAAGGAAATCCTCGATGAAGCCTACGTGATGGCCAGCGTGGAC
AACCCCCACGTGTGCCGCCTGCTGGGCATCTGCCTCACCTCCACCGTGCAGCTCATCATGCAGCTCATGC
CCTTCGGCTGCCTCCTGGACTATGTCCGGGAACACAAAGACAATATTGGCTCCCAGTACCTGCTCAACTG
GTGTGTGCAGATCGCAAAGGGCATGAACTACTTGGAGGACCGTCGCTTGGTGCACCGCGACCTGGCAGCC
AGGAACGTACTGGTGAAAACACCGCAGCATGTCAAGATCACAGATTTTGGGCTGGCCAAACTGCTGGGTG
CGGAAGAGAAAGAATACCATGCAGAAGGAGGCAAAGTGCCTATCAAGTGGATGGCATTGGAATCAATTTT
ACACAGAATCTATACCCACCAGAGTGATGTCTGGAGCTACGGGGTGACCGTTTGGGAGTTGATGACCTTT
GGATCCAAGCCATATGACGGAATCCCTGCCAGCGAGATCTCCTCCATCCTGGAGAAAGGAGAACGCCTCC
CTCAGCCACCCATATGTACCATCGATGTCTACATGATCATGGTCAAGTGCTGGATGATAGACGCAGATAG
TCGCCCAAAGTTCCGTGAGTTGATCATCGAATTCTCCAAAATGGCCCGAGACCCCCAGCGCTACCTTGTC
ATTCAGGGGGATGAAAGAATGCATTTGCCAAGTCCTACAGACTCCAACTTCTACCGTGCCCTGATGGATG
AAGAAGACATGGACGACGTGGTGGATGCCGACGAGTACCTCATCCCACAGCAGGGCTTCTTCAGCAGCCC
CTCCACGTCACGGACTCCCCTCCTGAGCTCTCTGAGTGCAACCAGCAACAATTCCACCGTGGCTTGCATT
GATAGAAATGGGCTGCAAAGCTGTCCCATCAAGGAAGACAGCTTCTTGCAGCGATACAGCTCAGACCCCA
CAGGCGCCTTGACTGAGGACAGCATAGACGACACCTTCCTCCCAGTGCCTGAATACATAAACCAGTCCGT
TCCCAAAAGGCCCGCTGGCTCTGTGCAGAATCCTGTCTATCACAATCAGCCTCTGAACCCCGCGCCCAGC
AGAGACCCACACTACCAGGACCCCCACAGCACTGCAGTGGGCAACCCCGAGTATCTCAACACTGTCCAGC
CCACCTGTGTCAACAGCACATTCGACAGCCCTGCCCACTGGGCCCAGAAAGGCAGCCACCAAATTAGCCT
GGACAACCCTGACTACCAGCAGGACTTCTTTCCCAAGGAAGCCAAGCCAAATGGCATCTTTAAGGGCTCC
ACAGCTGAAAATGCAGAATACCTAAGGGTCGCGCCACAAAGCAGTGAATTTATTGGAGCATGA
